Addgene plasmid #219319: SFFV-HMGA1-Brd 396
Purpose: Transcription factor HMGA1 with a specific barcode assigned.
Depositing lab: Filipe Pereira. Depositing organization: Center for Neuroscience and Cell Biology, University of Coimbra. Publication: A combinatorial transcription factor screening platform for immune cell reprogramming. Kurochkin I, Altman AR, Caiado I, Pertiga-Cabral D, Halitzki E, Minaeva M, Zimmermannova O, Henriques-Oliveira L, Klein D, Nair M, Oliveira D, Cajal LR, Knittel R, Feick C, Ringner M, Martin M, Cirovic B, Pires CF, Rosa FF, Sitnicka E, Theis FJ, Pereira CF. Cell Syst. 2026 Jan 21;17(1):101457. doi: 10.1016/j.cels.2025.101457. Epub 2026 Jan 14. PubMed 41539305.
Backbone
  Vector backbone: SFFV-MCS
  Backbone size w/o insert (bp): 6638
  Vector type: Lentiviral
Growth in bacteria
  Bacterial resistance: Ampicillin, 100 μg/mL
  Growth temperature: 37°C
  Growth strain: NEB Stable
  Copy number: High Copy
Gene/Insert
  Gene/Insert name: HMGA1
  Species: H. sapiens (human)
  Insert size (bp): 291
  Entrez Gene: HMGA1 (a.k.a. HMG-R, HMGA1A, HMGIY)
  Promoter: The spleen focus-forming virus (SFFV) promoter
  Cloning method: Restriction Enzyme; 5′ cloning site Bsp119I (not destroyed); 3′ cloning site BstHI (not destroyed)
Terms and licenses: Academic/Nonprofit Terms; Industry Terms: Not Available to Industry
Depositor comments: Barcode sequence cloned into XbaI restriction site. Design of plasmid is as follows: SFFV-[TF sequence]-WPRE-[Barcode sequence].
How to cite: SFFV-HMGA1-Brd 396 was a gift from Filipe Pereira (Addgene plasmid # 219319 ; http://n2t.net/addgene:219319 ; RRID:Addgene_219319)
