[The description below was written by a language model from this plasmid's Addgene catalogue record and pLannotate feature annotations shown in this document.]
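Description:
SFFV-HMGA1-Brd 396 is a third-generation-style, self-inactivating HIV-1 lentiviral transfer plasmid built on the SFFV-MCS backbone, carrying the human transcription factor HMGA1 together with a unique identifying barcode. It is propagated in E. coli through a high-copy ColE1/pUC-type origin with ampicillin selection (AmpR/β-lactamase). An f1 origin, lac regulatory remnants and T3/T7 promoters reflect its pBluescript-like bacterial scaffold. No mammalian selection marker or fluorescent reporter appears in the feature table.

The viral portion begins with an RSV promoter fused to a truncated 5' LTR, which drives Tat-independent production of genomic RNA in packaging cells. This is followed by the Ψ packaging signal with a partial gag sequence, the Rev response element for nuclear export of unspliced RNA, and the cPPT/CTS, which aids nuclear import of the provirus. Downstream, the spleen focus-forming virus (SFFV) promoter, a strong promoter often favoured in haematopoietic cells, drives the short HMGA1 coding sequence (about 290 bp), which was cloned between flanking multiple-cloning-site remnants. A WPRE follows to enhance transcript stability and expression. According to the depositor, the barcode was inserted at an XbaI site after the WPRE, giving the layout SFFV–TF–WPRE–barcode; the barcode itself is not annotated in the feature table. The short woodchuck hepatitis S and HIV nef matches are probably just sequence flanking the WPRE and the LTR. The cassette ends with a ΔU3 3' LTR, followed by an SV40 poly(A) signal and SV40 origin.

The plasmid belongs to a barcoded transcription factor library for combinatorial screening in immune cell reprogramming. Placing the barcode within the transcribed region presumably lets the delivered factor be identified from sequencing data.
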