Features (pLannotate 1.2.2; 29 found; start..end, strand, type, name):
     94..112     -  promoter       T7 promoter: promoter for bacteriophage T7 RNA polymerase
    120..275     +  CDS            lacZα (fragment): LacZα fragment of β-galactosidase; lacZ fragment
    280..708     +  rep_origin     f1 ori (sequence partly withheld): f1 bacteriophage origin of replication; arrow indicates direction of (+) strand synthesis
    761..865     +  promoter       AmpR promoter: bla
    866..1726    +  CDS            AmpR: β-lactamase; bla; confers resistance to ampicillin, carbenicillin, and related antibiotics
   1897..2485    +  rep_origin     ori: high-copy-number ColE1/pMB1/pBR322/pUC origin of replication
   2668..2760    +  CDS            lacI (fragment): lac repressor; lacI; The lac repressor binds to the lac operator to inhibit transcription in E. coli. This inhibition can be relieved by adding lactose or isopropyl-β-D-thiogalactopyranoside (IPTG).
   2773..2794    +  protein_bind   CAP binding site: CAP binding activates transcription in the presence of cAMP. E. coli catabolite activator protein
   2809..2839    +  promoter       lac promoter: promoter for the E. coli lac operon
   2847..2863    +  protein_bind   lac operator: The lac repressor binds to the lac operator to inhibit transcription in E. coli. This inhibition can be relieved by adding lactose or isopropyl-β-D-thiogalactopyranoside (IPTG). lac repressor encoded by lacI
   2908..2926    +  promoter       T3 promoter: promoter for bacteriophage T3 RNA polymerase
   2954..3180    +  promoter       RSV promoter: Rous sarcoma virus enhancer/promoter
   3181..3361    +  LTR            5' LTR (truncated): truncated 5' long terminal repeat (LTR) from HIV-1
   3408..3533    +  misc_feature   HIV-1 Ψ: packaging signal of human immunodeficiency virus type 1
   3517..3880    +  CDS            HIV-1 gag (fragment): gag protein from human immunodeficiency virus 1; gag
   4026..4259    +  misc_feature   RRE: The Rev response element (RRE) of HIV-1 allows for Rev-dependent mRNA export from the nucleus to the cytoplasm.
   4636..4736    +  CDS            Rev (fragment): human immunodeficiency virus 1 (HIV-1) Rev protein; rev; enhances nuclear export of unspliced and incompletely spliced viral mRNAs
   4755..4872    +  misc_feature   cPPT/CTS: central polypurine tract and central termination sequence of HIV-1
   4906..5307    +  promoter       SFFV promoter: spleen focus-forming virus long terminal repeat (LTR) promoter
   5317..5340    +  misc_feature   MCS (fragment): pBluescript multiple cloning site
   5365..5652    +  CDS            HMGA1 (fragment): HMGA1_HUMAN - Also known as HMGIY. Experimental evidence at protein level: Swiss-Prot protein existence level 1. HMG-I/Y bind preferentially to the minor groove of A+T rich regions in double-stranded DNA. It is suggested that these proteins could function in nucleosome phasing and in the 3'-end processing of mRNA transcripts. They are also involved in the transcription regulation of genes containing, or in close proximity to A+T-rich regions. From Homo sapiens (Human).
   5663..5688    +  misc_feature   MCS (fragment): pBluescript multiple cloning site
   5688..5747    +  CDS            S (fragment): HBSAG_WHV6 - Experimental evidence at transcript level: Swiss-Prot protein existence level 2. The middle envelope protein plays an important role in the budding of the virion. It is involved in the induction of budding in a nucleocapsid independent way. In this process the majority of envelope proteins bud to form subviral lipoprotein particles of 22 nm of diameter that do not contain a nucleocapsid (By similarity). From Woodchuck hepatitis B virus (isolate w64/pWS23) (WHV).
   5879..6282    +  misc_feature   WPRE: woodchuck hepatitis virus posttranscriptional regulatory element
   6340..6399    +  CDS            nef (fragment): NEF_HV1Z2 - Experimental evidence at protein level: Swiss-Prot protein existence level 1. Extracellular Nef protein targets CD4(+) T-lymphocytes for apoptosis by interacting with CXCR4 surface receptors. From Human immunodeficiency virus type 1 group M subtype D (isolate Z2/CDC-Z34) (HIV-1).
   6401..6634    +  LTR            3' LTR (ΔU3): self-inactivating 3' long terminal repeat (LTR) from HIV-1
   6706..6827    +  polyA_signal   SV40 poly(A) signal: SV40 polyadenylation signal
   6846..6867    +  rep_origin     SV40 ori (fragment): SV40 origin of replication
   6867..73      +  rep_origin     SV40 ori (across the origin): SV40 origin of replication
>Addgene plasmid #219319 | SFFV-HMGA1-Brd 396 | addgene full sequence | sequence record 449065 | Addgene NGS Result
ATTTATGCAGAGGCCGAGGCCGCCTCGGCCTCTGAGCTATTCCAGAAGTAGTGAGGAGGCTTTTTTGGAG
GCCTAGGGACGTACCCAATTCGCCCTATAGTGAGTCGTATTACGCGCGCTCACTGGCCGTCGTTTTACAA
CGTCGTGACTGGGAAAACCCTGGCGTTACCCAACTTAATCGCCTTGCAGCACATCCCCCTTTCGCCAGCT
GGCGTAATAGCGAAGAGGCCCGCACCGATCGCCCTTCCCAACAGTTGCGCAGCCTGAATGGCGAATGGG
[124 nt withheld, positions 280-403]
C
[91 nt withheld, positions 405-495]
A
[49 nt withheld, positions 497-545]
CCTTTGACGTTGGAGTCCACGTTCTTT
[37 nt withheld, positions 573-609]
ACCCTATCTCGGTCTATTCTTTTGATTTATAAGGGATTTTGCCGATTTCGGCCTATTGGTTAAAAAATGA
GCTGATTTAACAAAAATTTAACGCGAATTTTAACAAAATATTAACGCTTACAATTTAGGTGGCACTTTTC
GGGGAAATGTGCGCGGAACCCCTATTTGTTTATTTTTCTAAATACATTCAAATATGTATCCGCTCATGAG
ACAATAACCCTGATAAATGCTTCAATAATATTGAAAAAGGAAGAGTATGAGTATTCAACATTTCCGTGTC
GCCCTTATTCCCTTTTTTGCGGCATTTTGCCTTCCTGTTTTTGCTCACCCAGAAACGCTGGTGAAAGTAA
AAGATGCTGAAGATCAGTTGGGTGCACGAGTGGGTTACATCGAACTGGATCTCAACAGCGGTAAGATCCT
TGAGAGTTTTCGCCCCGAAGAACGTTTTCCAATGATGAGCACTTTTAAAGTTCTGCTATGTGGCGCGGTA
TTATCCCGTATTGACGCCGGGCAAGAGCAACTCGGTCGCCGCATACACTATTCTCAGAATGACTTGGTTG
AGTACTCACCAGTCACAGAAAAGCATCTTACGGATGGCATGACAGTAAGAGAATTATGCAGTGCTGCCAT
AACCATGAGTGATAACACTGCGGCCAACTTACTTCTGACAACGATCGGAGGACCGAAGGAGCTAACCGCT
TTTTTGCACAACATGGGGGATCATGTAACTCGCCTTGATCGTTGGGAACCGGAGCTGAATGAAGCCATAC
CAAACGACGAGCGTGACACCACGATGCCTGTAGCAATGGCAACAACGTTGCGCAAACTATTAACTGGCGA
ACTACTTACTCTAGCTTCCCGGCAACAATTAATAGACTGGATGGAGGCGGATAAAGTTGCAGGACCACTT
CTGCGCTCGGCCCTTCCGGCTGGCTGGTTTATTGCTGATAAATCTGGAGCCGGTGAGCGTGGGTCTCGCG
GTATCATTGCAGCACTGGGGCCAGATGGTAAGCCCTCCCGTATCGTAGTTATCTACACGACGGGGAGTCA
GGCAACTATGGATGAACGAAATAGACAGATCGCTGAGATAGGTGCCTCACTGATTAAGCATTGGTAACTG
TCAGACCAAGTTTACTCATATATACTTTAGATTGATTTAAAACTTCATTTTTAATTTAAAAGGATCTAGG
TGAAGATCCTTTTTGATAATCTCATGACCAAAATCCCTTAACGTGAGTTTTCGTTCCACTGAGCGTCAGA
CCCCGTAGAAAAGATCAAAGGATCTTCTTGAGATCCTTTTTTTCTGCGCGTAATCTGCTGCTTGCAAACA
AAAAAACCACCGCTACCAGCGGTGGTTTGTTTGCCGGATCAAGAGCTACCAACTCTTTTTCCGAAGGTAA
CTGGCTTCAGCAGAGCGCAGATACCAAATACTGTTCTTCTAGTGTAGCCGTAGTTAGGCCACCACTTCAA
GAACTCTGTAGCACCGCCTACATACCTCGCTCTGCTAATCCTGTTACCAGTGGCTGCTGCCAGTGGCGAT
AAGTCGTGTCTTACCGGGTTGGACTCAAGACGATAGTTACCGGATAAGGCGCAGCGGTCGGGCTGAACGG
GGGGTTCGTGCACACAGCCCAGCTTGGAGCGAACGACCTACACCGAACTGAGATACCTACAGCGTGAGCT
ATGAGAAAGCGCCACGCTTCCCGAAGGGAGAAAGGCGGACAGGTATCCGGTAAGCGGCAGGGTCGGAACA
GGAGAGCGCACGAGGGAGCTTCCAGGGGGAAACGCCTGGTATCTTTATAGTCCTGTCGGGTTTCGCCACC
TCTGACTTGAGCGTCGATTTTTGTGATGCTCGTCAGGGGGGCGGAGCCTATGGAAAAACGCCAGCAACGC
GGCCTTTTTACGGTTCCTGGCCTTTTGCTGGCCTTTTGCTCACATGTTCTTTCCTGCGTTATCCCCTGAT
TCTGTGGATAACCGTATTACCGCCTTTGAGTGAGCTGATACCGCTCGCCGCAGCCGAACGACCGAGCGCA
GCGAGTCAGTGAGCGAGGAAGCGGAAGAGCGCCCAATACGCAAACCGCCTCTCCCCGCGCGTTGGCCGAT
TCATTAATGCAGCTGGCACGACAGGTTTCCCGACTGGAAAGCGGGCAGTGAGCGCAACGCAATTAATGTG
AGTTAGCTCACTCATTAGGCACCCCAGGCTTTACACTTTATGCTTCCGGCTCGTATGTTGTGTGGAATTG
TGAGCGGATAACAATTTCACACAGGAAACAGCTATGACCATGATTACGCCAAGCGCGCAATTAACCCTCA
CTAAAGGGAACAAAAGCTGGAGCTGCAAGCTTAATGTAGTCTTATGCAATACTCTTGTAGTCTTGCAACA
TGGTAACGATGAGTTAGCAACATGCCTTACAAGGAGAGAAAAAGCACCGTGCATGCCGATTGGTGGAAGT
AAGGTGGTACGATCGTGCCTTATTAGGAAGGCAACAGACGGGTCTGACATGGATTGGACGAACCACTGAA
TTGCCGCATTGCAGAGATATTGTATTTAAGTGCCTAGCTCGATACATAAACGGGTCTCTCTGGTTAGACC
AGATCTGAGCCTGGGAGCTCTCTGGCTAACTAGGGAACCCACTGCTTAAGCCTCAATAAAGCTTGCCTTG
AGTGCTTCAAGTAGTGTGTGCCCGTCTGTTGTGTGACTCTGGTAACTAGAGATCCCTCAGACCCTTTTAG
TCAGTGTGGAAAATCTCTAGCAGTGGCGCCCGAACAGGGACTTGAAAGCGAAAGGGAAACCAGAGGAGCT
CTCTCGACGCAGGACTCGGCTTGCTGAAGCGCGCACGGCAAGAGGCGAGGGGCGGCGACTGGTGAGTACG
CCAAAAATTTTGACTAGCGGAGGCTAGAAGGAGAGAGATGGGTGCGAGAGCGTCAGTATTAAGCGGGGGA
GAATTAGATCGCGATGGGAAAAAATTCGGTTAAGGCCAGGGGGAAAGAAAAAATATAAATTAAAACATAT
AGTATGGGCAAGCAGGGAGCTAGAACGATTCGCAGTTAATCCTGGCCTGTTAGAAACATCAGAAGGCTGT
AGACAAATACTGGGACAGCTACAACCATCCCTTCAGACAGGATCAGAAGAACTTAGATCATTATATAATA
CAGTAGCAACCCTCTATTGTGTGCATCAAAGGATAGAGATAAAAGACACCAAGGAAGCTTTAGACAAGAT
AGAGGAAGAGCAAAACAAAAGTAAGACCACCGCACAGCAAGCGGCCGCTGATCTTCAGACCTGGAGGAGG
AGATATGAGGGACAATTGGAGAAGTGAATTATATAAATATAAAGTAGTAAAAATTGAACCATTAGGAGTA
GCACCCACCAAGGCAAAGAGAAGAGTGGTGCAGAGAGAAAAAAGAGCAGTGGGAATAGGAGCTTTGTTCC
TTGGGTTCTTGGGAGCAGCAGGAAGCACTATGGGCGCAGCGTCAATGACGCTGACGGTACAGGCCAGACA
ATTATTGTCTGGTATAGTGCAGCAGCAGAACAATTTGCTGAGGGCTATTGAGGCGCAACAGCATCTGTTG
CAACTCACAGTCTGGGGCATCAAGCAGCTCCAGGCAAGAATCCTGGCTGTGGAAAGATACCTAAAGGATC
AACAGCTCCTGGGGATTTGGGGTTGCTCTGGAAAACTCATTTGCACCACTGCTGTGCCTTGGAATGCTAG
TTGGAGTAATAAATCTCTGGAACAGATTTGGAATCACACGACCTGGATGGAGTGGGACAGAGAAATTAAC
AATTACACAAGCTTAATACACTCCTTAATTGAAGAATCGCAAAACCAGCAAGAAAAGAATGAACAAGAAT
TATTGGAATTAGATAAATGGGCAAGTTTGTGGAATTGGTTTAACATAACAAATTGGCTGTGGTATATAAA
ATTATTCATAATGATAGTAGGAGGCTTGGTAGGTTTAAGAATAGTTTTTGCTGTACTTTCTATAGTGAAT
AGAGTTAGGCAGGGATATTCACCATTATCGTTTCAGACCCACCTCCCAACCCCGAGGGGACCCGACAGGC
CCGAAGGAATAGAAGAAGAAGGTGGAGAGAGAGACAGAGACAGATCCATTCGATTAGTGAACGGATCTCG
ACGGTATCGGTTAACTTTTAAAAGAAAAGGGGGGATTGGGGGGTACAGTGCAGGGGAAAGAATAGTAGAC
ATAATAGCAACAGACATACAAACTAAAGAATTACAAAAACAAATTACAAAAATTCAAAATTTTATCGATC
ACGAGACTAGCCTCGAGCTGGCTGCAGTAACGCCATTTTGCAAGGCATGGAAAAATACCAAACCAAGAAT
AGAGAAGTTCAGATCAAGGGCGGGTACATGAAAATAGCTAACGTTGGGCCAAACAGGATATCTGCGGTGA
GCAGTTTCGGCCCCGGCCCGGGGCCAAGAACAGATGGTCACCGCAGTTTCGGCCCCGGCCCGAGGCCAAG
AACAGATGGTCCCCAGATATGGCCCAACCCTCAGCAGTTTCTTAAGACCCATCAGATGTTTCCAGGCTCC
CCCAAGGACCTGAAATGACCCTGCGCCTTATTTGAATTAACCAATCAGCCTGCTTCTCGCTTCTGTTCGC
GCGCTTCTGCTTCCCGAGCTCTATAAAAGAGCTCACAACCCCTCACTCGGCGCGCCAGTCCTCCGACAGA
CTGAGTCGGCCGGTCGAATCAAGCTTATCGATACCGTCGACGGATCCGCTAGCCCGCGGTTCGAAATGAG
TGAGTCGAGCTCGAAGTCCAGCCAGCCCTTGGCCTCCAAGCAGGAAAAGGACGGCACTGAGAAGCGGGGC
CGGGGCAGGCCGCGCAAGCAGCCTCCGAAGGAGCCCAGCGAAGTGCCAACACCTAAGAGACCTCGGGGCC
GACCAAAGGGAAGCAAAAACAAGGGTGCTGCCAAGACCCGGAAAACCACCACAACTCCAGGAAGGAAACC
AAGGGGCAGACCCAAAAAACTGGAGAAGGAGGAAGAGGAGGGCATCTCGCAGGAGTCCTCGGAGGAGGAG
CAGTGAACCGGTCGGATCCCCCGGGCTGCAGGAATTCGAGCATCTTACCGCCATTTATTCCCATATTTGT
TCTGTTTTTCTTGATTTGGGTATACATTTAAATGTTAATAAAACAAAATGGTGGGGCAATCATTTACATT
TTTAGGGATATGTAATTACTAGTTCAGGTGTATTGCCACAAGACAAACATGTTAAGAAACTTTCCCGTTA
TTTACGCTCTGTTCCTGTTAATCAACCTCTGGATTACAAAATTTGTGAAAGATTGACTGATATTCTTAAC
TATGTTGCTCCTTTTACGCTGTGTGGATATGCTGCTTTAATGCCTCTGTATCATGCTATTGCTTCCCGTA
CGGCTTTCGTTTTCTCCTCCTTGTATAAATCCTGGTTGCTGTCTCTTTATGAGGAGTTGTGGCCCGTTGT
CCGTCAACGTGGCGTGGTGTGCTCTGTGTTTGCTGACGCAACCCCCACTGGCTGGGGCATTGCCACCACC
TGTCAACTCCTTTCTGGGACTTTCGCTTTCCCCCTCCCGATCGCCACGGCAGAACTCATCGCCGCCTGCC
TTGCCCGCTGCTGGACAGGGGCTAGGTTGCTGGGCACTGATAATTCCGTGGTGTTGTCGGGGAAGCTGAC
GTCCTTTGCAATTCGATATCAAGCTGTACCTTCTAGATGTACAGCCCGTATAGCGCTTCTAGACCAATGA
CTTACAAGGCAGCTGTAGATCTTAGCCACTTTTTAAAAGAAAAGGGGGGACTGGAAGGGCTAATTCACTC
CCAACGAAGACAAGATCTGCTTTTTGCTTGTACTGGGTCTCTCTGGTTAGACCAGATCTGAGCCTGGGAG
CTCTCTGGCTAACTAGGGAACCCACTGCTTAAGCCTCAATAAAGCTTGCCTTGAGTGCTTCAAGTAGTGT
GTGCCCGTCTGTTGTGTGACTCTGGTAACTAGAGATCCCTCAGACCCTTTTAGTCAGTGTGGAAAATCTC
TAGCAGTAGTAGTTCATGTCATCTTATTATTCAGTATTTATAACTTGCAAAGAAATGAATATCAGAGAGT
GAGAGGAACTTGTTTATTGCAGCTTATAATGGTTACAAATAAAGCAATAGCATCACAAATTTCACAAATA
AAGCATTTTTTTCACTGCATTCTAGTTGTGGTTTGTCCAAACTCATCAATGTATCTTATCATGTCTGGCT
CTAGCTATCCCGCCCCTAACTCCGCCCATCCCGCCCCTAACTCCGCCCAGTTCCGCCCATTCTCCGCCCC
ATGGCTGACTAATTTTTTTT
