>Addgene plasmid #219319 | SFFV-HMGA1-Brd 396 | depositor partial sequence | sequence record 428437 | TF ORF
ATGAGTGAGTCGAGCTCGAAGTCCAGCCAGCCCTTGGCCTCCAAGCAGGAAAAGGACGGCACTGAGAAGC
GGGGCCGGGGCAGGCCGCGCAAGCAGCCTCCGAAGGAGCCCAGCGAAGTGCCAACACCTAAGAGACCTCG
GGGCCGACCAAAGGGAAGCAAAAACAAGGGTGCTGCCAAGACCCGGAAAACCACCACAACTCCAGGAAGG
AAACCAAGGGGCAGACCCAAAAAACTGGAGAAGGAGGAAGAGGAGGGCATCTCGCAGGAGTCCTCGGAGG
AGGAGCAGTGA
