>Addgene plasmid #219319 | SFFV-HMGA1-Brd 396 | depositor partial sequence | sequence record 428438 | Barcode sequence
TGTACAGCCCGTATAGCGCT
